Addgene plasmid #215611: pPB-TetON-mEGFP-NGN2_AroLITE_A
Purpose: For integration of NGN2 AroLITE T2A mEGFP
Depositing lab: Denes Hnisz. Depositing organization: Max Planck Institute for Molecular Genetics. Publication: An activity-specificity trade-off encoded in human transcription factors. Naderi J, Magalhaes AP, Kibar G, Stik G, Zhang Y, Mackowiak SD, Wieler HM, Rossi F, Buschow R, Christou-Kent M, Alcoverro-Bertran M, Graf T, Vingron M, Hnisz D. Nat Cell Biol. 2024 Aug;26(8):1309-1321. doi: 10.1038/s41556-024-01411-0. Epub 2024 Jul 5. PubMed 38969762.
Backbone
  Vector backbone: PB-TetON
  Vector type: Mammalian Expression
Growth in bacteria
  Bacterial resistance: Ampicillin, 100 μg/mL
  Growth temperature: 37°C
  Growth strain: DH5alpha
  Copy number: High Copy
Gene/Insert
  Gene/Insert name: NGN2 AroLITE
  Species: H. sapiens (human)
  Entrez Gene: NEUROG2 (a.k.a. Atoh4, Math4A, NGN2, bHLHa8, ngn-2)
  Tag / fusion protein: T2A mEGFP (C terminal on insert)
  Cloning method: Gibson Cloning
Terms and licenses: Academic/Nonprofit Terms; Industry Terms: Not Available to Industry
How to cite: pPB-TetON-mEGFP-NGN2_AroLITE_A was a gift from Denes Hnisz (Addgene plasmid # 215611 ; http://n2t.net/addgene:215611 ; RRID:Addgene_215611)
