[The description below was written by a language model from this plasmid's Addgene catalogue record and pLannotate feature annotations shown in this document.]
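Description:
pPB-TetON-mEGFP-NGN2_AroLITE_A is a 9.2 kb mammalian expression plasmid built on the PB-TetON backbone and intended, according to the record, for genomic integration of a doxycycline-inducible NGN2 variant. The "PB" in the name suggests a piggyBac transposon design, but the automated feature table does not annotate transposon inverted repeats, so this cannot be confirmed from the listed features. The short lambda phage portal-protein fragments flagged on either side of the mammalian cassettes are likely incidental matches in stuffer or flanking sequence. In bacteria the plasmid is maintained through a high-copy ColE1/pUC-type origin and selected with ampicillin (AmpR). An f1 origin and remnants of a lac promoter/lacZα cloning region are also present.

The inducible unit starts with a TRE3G Tet-responsive promoter. It drives an N-terminal 3xFLAG tag fused to human NEUROG2 (NGN2), a bHLH transcription factor that binds E-box motifs and promotes neuronal differentiation. The insert is the "AroLITE" version of NGN2, but the record does not spell out the sequence changes that define it. According to the catalogue entry, a T2A self-cleaving peptide links NGN2 to mEGFP. Green fluorescence therefore reports induction without the fluorophore remaining fused to the transcription factor. An HSV TK polyadenylation signal follows this unit.

A second, constitutive cassette uses the EF-1α core promoter with an HTLV-1 LTR-derived element to express a reverse tetracycline transactivator (annotated as rtTA3 with VP16-derived activation repeats). This is followed by puromycin N-acetyltransferase and an SV40 poly(A) signal. Because transactivator and selection marker sit on the same plasmid, a single construct allows puromycin selection of stable cells and doxycycline-controlled NGN2 AroLITE expression. This suits comparisons of transcription factor variant activity.
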