Features (pLannotate 1.2.2; 25 found; start..end, strand, type, name):
     21..140     +  CDS            B (fragment): PORTL_LAMBD - Experimental evidence at protein level: Swiss-Prot protein existence level 1. Forms the portal vertex of the capsid (PubMed:6228056, PubMed:6232391). This portal plays critical roles in head assembly, genome packaging, neck/tail attachment, and genome ejection (Probable). The portal protein multimerizes as a single ring-shaped homododecamer arranged around a central channel (PubMed:6232391). Binds to the terminase subunits to form the packaging machine (PubMed:7799432). From Escherichia phage lambda (Bacteriophage lambda).
    658..1036    +  promoter       TRE3G promoter: 3rd-generation Tet-responsive promoter that can be activated by binding of Tet-On® 3G
   1058..1123    +  CDS            3xFLAG: three tandem FLAG® epitope tags, followed by an enterokinase cleavage site
   1124..1939    +  CDS            NEUROG2: NGN2_HUMAN - Also known as ATOH4, BHLHA8, NGN2. Experimental evidence at protein level: Swiss-Prot protein existence level 1. Transcriptional regulator. Involved in neuronal differentiation. Activates transcription by binding to the E box (5'- CANNTG-3'). From Homo sapiens (Human).
   2000..2713    +  CDS            EGFP: EGFP is a basic (constitutively fluorescent) green fluorescent protein published in 1996, derived from Aequorea victoria. It is reported to be a rapidly-maturing weak dimer with moderate acid sensitivity.
   2844..2892    +  polyA_signal   HSV TK poly(A) signal: herpes simplex virus thymidine kinase polyadenylation signal (Cole and Stacy, 1985)
   2983..2999    -  polyA_signal   bGH poly(A) signal (fragment): bovine growth hormone polyadenylation signal
   3123..3334    +  promoter       EF-1α core promoter: core promoter for human elongation factor EF-1α
   3347..3615    +  LTR            5' LTR (truncated): truncated 5' long terminal repeat (LTR) from human T-cell leukemia virus (HTLV) type 1
   3649..4346    +  CDS            rtTA3 (fragment): reverse tetracycline transactivator 3 activates expression from Tet-responsive promoters in the presence of doxycycline
   4276..4386    +  CDS            VP48: 3 tandem repeats of the minimal activation domain of herpes simplex virus VP16 (Cheng et al., 2013)
   4447..5046    +  CDS            PuroR: puromycin N-acetyltransferase; pac from Streptomyces alboniger; confers resistance to puromycin
   5047..5074    +  misc_feature   WPRE (fragment): woodchuck hepatitis virus posttranscriptional regulatory element
   5079..5200    +  polyA_signal   SV40 poly(A) signal: SV40 polyadenylation signal
   5218..5310    +  ncRNA          G-CSF SLDE: Accession: RF00183 - G-CSF factor stem-loop destabilising element (SLDE)
   6007..6474    +  CDS            B (fragment): PORTL_LAMBD - Experimental evidence at protein level: Swiss-Prot protein existence level 1. Forms the portal vertex of the capsid (PubMed:6228056, PubMed:6232391). This portal plays critical roles in head assembly, genome packaging, neck/tail attachment, and genome ejection (Probable). The portal protein multimerizes as a single ring-shaped homododecamer arranged around a central channel (PubMed:6232391). Binds to the terminase subunits to form the packaging machine (PubMed:7799432). From Escherichia phage lambda (Bacteriophage lambda).
   6512..6528    -  protein_bind   lac operator: The lac repressor binds to the lac operator to inhibit transcription in E. coli. This inhibition can be relieved by adding lactose or isopropyl-β-D-thiogalactopyranoside (IPTG). lac repressor encoded by lacI
   6536..6566    -  promoter       lac promoter: promoter for the E. coli lac operon
   6581..6602    -  protein_bind   CAP binding site: CAP binding activates transcription in the presence of cAMP. E. coli catabolite activator protein
   6615..6707    -  CDS            lacI (fragment): lac repressor; lacI; The lac repressor binds to the lac operator to inhibit transcription in E. coli. This inhibition can be relieved by adding lactose or isopropyl-β-D-thiogalactopyranoside (IPTG).
   6890..7478    -  rep_origin     ori: high-copy-number ColE1/pMB1/pBR322/pUC origin of replication
   7649..8509    -  CDS            AmpR: β-lactamase; bla; confers resistance to ampicillin, carbenicillin, and related antibiotics
   8510..8614    -  promoter       AmpR promoter: bla
   8667..9095    -  rep_origin     f1 ori (sequence partly withheld): f1 bacteriophage origin of replication; arrow indicates direction of (+) strand synthesis
   9100..19      -  CDS            lacZα (fragment) (across the origin): LacZα fragment of β-galactosidase; lacZ fragment
>Addgene plasmid #215611 | pPB-TetON-mEGFP-NGN2_AroLITE_A | addgene full sequence | sequence record 427261 | Addgene NGS Result
GTAAAACGACGGCCAGTGAGCGCGCCTCGTTCATTCACGTTTTTGAACCCGTGGAGGACGGGCAGACTCG
CGGTGCAAATGTGTTTTACAGCGTGATGGAGCAGATGAAGATGCTCGACACGCTGCAGAACACGCAGCTA
GATTAACCCTAGAAAGATAATCATATTGTGACGTACGTTAAAGATAATCATGTGTAAAATTGACGCATGT
GTTTTATCGGTCTGTATATCGAGGTTTATTTATTAATTTGAATAGATATTAAGTTTTATTATATTTACAC
TTACATACTAATAATAAATTCAACAAACAATTTATTTATGTTTATTTATTTATTAAAAAAAACAAAAACT
CAAAATTTCTTCTATAAAGTAACAAAACTTTTATGAGGGACAGCCCCCCCCCAAAGCCCCCAGGGATGTA
ATTACGTCCCTCCCCCGCTAGGGGGCAGCAGCGAGCCGCCCGGGGCTCCGCTCCGGTCCGGCGCTCCCCC
CGCATCCCCGAGCCGGCAGCGTGCGGGGACAGCCCGGGCACGGGGAAGGTGGCACGGGATCGCTTTCCTC
TGAACGCTTCTCGCTGCTCTTTGAGCCTGCAGACACCTGGGGGGATACGGGGAAAAGGCCTCCACGGCCA
CTAGTCTTTCGTCTTCAAGAATTCCTCGAGTTTACTCCCTATCAGTGATAGAGAACGTATGAAGAGTTTA
CTCCCTATCAGTGATAGAGAACGTATGCAGACTTTACTCCCTATCAGTGATAGAGAACGTATAAGGAGTT
TACTCCCTATCAGTGATAGAGAACGTATGACCAGTTTACTCCCTATCAGTGATAGAGAACGTATCTACAG
TTTACTCCCTATCAGTGATAGAGAACGTATATCCAGTTTACTCCCTATCAGTGATAGAGAACGTATAAGC
TTTAGGCGTGTACGGTGGGCGCCTATAAAAGCAGAGCTCGTTTAGTGAACCGTCAGATCGCCTGGAGCAA
TTCCACAACACTTTTGTCTTATACCAACTTTCCGTACCACTTCCTACCCTCGTAAAGGTCTAGAGCTAGC
CACCATGGACTACAAAGACCATGACGGTGATTATAAAGATCATGACATCGATTACAAGGATGACGATGAC
AAGATGGCAGTGAAGTCTGAAACACTCGAACTGAAAGAAGAGGAAGATGTACTGGTCCTGCTGGGGTCTG
CAAGTCCTGCTCTCGCCGCGCTCACACCACTCAGCAGCTCTGCTGATGAAGAGGAAGAAGAAGAACCTGG
AGCTAGCGGTGGCGCCCGCAGACAAAGAGGAGCCGAAGCAGGTCAAGGTGCAAGGGGTGGAGTTGCTGCA
GGAGCCGAAGGTTGTAGGCCTGCCCGTTTGCTCGGACTTGTGCATGACTGTAAGAGACGACCCAGCCGTG
CTAGAGCGGTTTCTAGGGGTGCGAAAACCGCAGAAACCGTCCAAAGGATAAAGAAAACAAGGCGCCTCAA
AGCAAATAATAGAGAAAGAAATCGGATGCATAATCTGAATGCCGCCCTTGATGCTTTGCGGGAAGTACTG
CCAACATTTCCTGAAGATGCTAAACTGACAAAGATTGAAACATTGAGGTTTGCACATAATTATATTTGGG
CCCTGACGGAAACACTTAGACTCGCTGACCATTGTGGTGGAGGAGGCGGCGGTTTGCCCGGAGCTTTGTT
TTCTGAAGCCGTACTGCTTAGTCCCGGTGGGGCATCAGCTGCTCTTTCCTCTAGTGGGGATTCCCCTAGC
CCAGCTAGCACCGCTTCTTGTACTAATTCCCCAGCTCCTTCTAGCAGCGTTAGCTCTAACTCTACTTCAC
CTGCCTCTTGTACATTGTCCCCAGCTTCACCTGCGGGATCCGATATGGATGCCGCCCAACCACCGCCCCC
TGACAAGCACCGCGCAGCACCTCACCTCCCCATAGCCAGGGATTGTATCGAGGGCAGAGGAAGTCTTCTA
ACATGCGGTGACGTGGAGGAGAATCCCGGCCCTAGTACCGTGAGCAAGGGCGAGGAGCTGTTCACCGGGG
TGGTGCCCATCCTGGTCGAGCTGGACGGCGACGTAAACGGCCACAAGTTCAGCGTGTCCGGCGAGGGCGA
GGGCGATGCCACCTACGGCAAGCTGACCCTGAAGTTCATCTGCACCACCGGCAAGCTGCCCGTGCCCTGG
CCCACCCTCGTGACCACCCTGACCTACGGCGTGCAGTGCTTCAGCCGCTACCCCGACCACATGAAGCAGC
ACGACTTCTTCAAGTCCGCCATGCCCGAAGGCTACGTCCAGGAGCGCACCATCTTCTTCAAGGACGACGG
CAACTACAAGACCCGCGCCGAGGTGAAGTTCGAGGGCGACACCCTGGTGAACCGCATCGAGCTGAAGGGC
ATCGACTTCAAGGAGGACGGCAACATCCTGGGGCACAAGCTGGAGTACAACTACAACAGCCACAACGTCT
ATATCATGGCCGACAAGCAGAAGAACGGCATCAAGGTGAACTTCAAGATCCGCCACAACATCGAGGACGG
CAGCGTGCAGCTCGCCGACCACTACCAGCAGAACACCCCCATCGGCGACGGCCCCGTGCTGCTGCCCGAC
AACCACTACCTGAGCACCCAGTCCGCCCTGAGCAAAGACCCCAACGAGAAGCGCGATCACATGGTCCTGC
TGGAGTTCGTGACCGCCGCCGGGATCACTCTCGGCATGGACGAGCTGTACAAGACCGGTTGACCGGTTAG
TAATGAGTTTAAACGGGGGAGGAAGACCGGTTGACCGGTTAGTAATGAGTTTAAACGGGGGAGGCTAACT
GAAACACGGAAGGAGACAATACCGGAAGGAACCCGCGCTATGACGGCAATAAAAAGACAGAATAAAACGC
ACGGGTGTTGGGTCGTTTGTTCATAAACGCGGGGTTCGGTCCCAGGGCTGGCACTCTGTCGATACCCCAC
CGAGACCCCATTGGGGCCAATACGCCCGCGTTTCTTCCTTTTCCCCACCCCACCCCCCAAGTTCGGGTGA
AGGCCCAGGGCTCGCAGCCAACGTCGGGGCGGCAGGCCCTGCCATAGCAGATCTGCGAAATCGGATCCAG
CTGAATCTAAGTGGATCTGCGATCGCTCCGGTGCCCGTCAGTGGGCAGAGCGCACATCGCCCACAGTCCC
CGAGAAGTTGGGGGGAGGGGTCGGCAATTGAACGGGTGCCTAGAGAAGGTGGCGCGGGGTAAACTGGGAA
AGTGATGTCGTGTACTGGCTCCGCCTTTTTCCCGAGGGTGGGGGAGAACCGTATATAAGTGCAGTAGTCG
CCGTGAACGTTCTTTTTCGCAACGGGTTTGCCGCCAGAACACAGCTGAAGCTTCGAGGGGCTCGCATCTC
TCCTTCACGCGCCCGCCGCCCTACCTGAGGCCGCCATCCACGCCGGTTGAGTCGCGTTCTGCCGCCTCCC
GCCTGTGGTGCCTCCTGAACTGCGTCCGCCGTCTAGGTAAGTTTAAAGCTCAGGTCGAGACCGGGCCTTT
GTCCGGCGCTCCCTTGGAGCCTACCTAGACTCAGCCGGCTCTCCACGCTTTGCCTGACCCTGCTTGCTCA
ACTCTACGTCTTTGTTTCGTTTTCTGTTCTGCGCCGTTACAGATCTAAGCTGTGACCGGCGCCTACTCTA
GAGCCGCCATGTCTAGACTGGACAAGAGCAAAGTCATAAACTCTGCTCTGGAATTACTCAATGGAGTCGG
TATCGAAGGCCTGACGACAAGGAAACTCGCTCAAAAGCTGGGAGTTGAGCAGCCTACCCTGTACTGGCAC
GTGAAGAACAAGCGGGCCCTGCTCGATGCCCTGCCAATCGAGATGCTGGACAGGCATCATACCCACTCCT
GCCCCCTGGAAGGCGAGTCATGGCAAGACTTTCTGCGGAACAACGCCAAGTCATACCGCTGTGCTCTCCT
CTCACATCGCGACGGGGCTAAAGTGCATCTCGGCACCCGCCCAACAGAGAAACAGTACGAAACCCTGGAA
AATCAGCTCGCGTTCCTGTGTCAGCAAGGCTTCTCCCTGGAGAACGCACTGTACGCTCTGTCCGCCGTGG
GCCACTTTACACTGGGCTGCGTATTGGAGGAACAGGAGCATCAAGTAGCAAAAGAGGAAAGAGAGACACC
TACCACCGATTCTATGCCCCCACTTCTGAAACAAGCAATTGAGCTGTTCGACCGGCAGGGAGCCGAACCT
GCCTTCCTTTTCGGCCTGGAACTAATCATATGTGGCCTGGAGAAACAGCTAAAGTGCGAAAGCGGCGGGC
CGACCGACGCCCTTGACGATTTTGACTTAGACATGCTCCCAGCCGATGCCCTTGACGACTTTGACCTTGA
TATGCTGCCTGCTGACGCTCTTGACGATTTTGACCTTGACATGCTCCCCGGGGAGGGCAGAGGAAGTCTT
CTAACATGCGGTGACGTGGAGGAGAATCCCGGCCCTATGACCGAGTACAAGCCCACGGTGCGCCTCGCCA
CCCGCGACGACGTCCCCAGGGCCGTACGCACCCTCGCCGCCGCGTTCGCCGACTACCCCGCCACGCGCCA
CACCGTCGATCCGGACCGCCACATCGAGCGGGTCACCGAGCTGCAAGAACTCTTCCTCACGCGCGTCGGG
CTCGACATCGGCAAGGTGTGGGTCGCGGACGACGGCGCCGCGGTGGCGGTCTGGACCACGCCGGAGAGCG
TCGAAGCGGGGGCGGTGTTCGCCGAGATCGGCCCGCGCATGGCCGAGTTGAGCGGTTCCCGGCTGGCCGC
GCAGCAACAGATGGAAGGCCTCCTGGCGCCGCACCGGCCCAAGGAGCCCGCGTGGTTCCTGGCCACCGTC
GGCGTCTCGCCCGACCACCAGGGCAAGGGTCTGGGCAGCGCCGTCGTGCTCCCCGGAGTGGAGGCGGCCG
AGCGCGCCGGGGTGCCCGCCTTCCTGGAGACCTCCGCGCCCCGCAACCTCCCCTTCTACGAGCGGCTCGG
CTTCACCGTCACCGCCGACGTCGAGGTGCCCGAAGGACCGCGCACCTGGTGCATGACCCGCAAGCCCGGT
GCCTGAAATCAACCTCTGGATTACAAAATTTGTGGGTAAACTTGTTTATTGCAGCTTATAATGGTTACAA
ATAAAGCAATAGCATCACAAATTTCACAAATAAAGCATTTTTTTCACTGCATTCTAGTTGTGGTTTGTCC
AAACTCATCAATGTATCTTATCATGTCTGGAATTGACTCAAATGATGTCAATTAGTCTATCAGAAGCTCA
TCTGGTCTCCCTTCCGGGGGACAAGACATCCCTGTTTAATATTTAAACAGCAGTGTTCCCAAACTGGGTT
CTTATATCCCTTGCTCTGGTCAACCAGGTTGCAGGGTTTCCTGTCCTCACAGGAACGAAGTCCCTAAAGA
AACAGTGGCAGCCAGGTTTAGCCCCGGAATTGACTGGATTCCTTTTTTAGGGCCCATTGGTATGGCTTTT
TCCCCGTATCCCCCCAGGTGTCTGCAGGCTCAAAGAGCAGCGAGAAGCGTTCAGAGGAAAGCGATCCCGT
GCCACCTTCCCCGTGCCCGGGCTGTCCCCGCACGCTGCCGGCTCGGGGATGCGGGGGGAGCGCCGGACCG
GAGCGGAGCCCCGGGCGGCTCGCTGCTGCCCCCTAGCGGGGGAGGGACGTAATTACATCCCTGGGGGCTT
TGGGGGGGGGCTGTCCCTGATATCTATAACAAGAAAATATATATATAATAAGTTATCACGTAAGTAGAAC
ATGAAATAACAATATAATTATCGTATGAGTTAAATCTTAAAAGTCACGTAAAAGATAATCATGCGTCATT
TTGACTCACGCGGTCGTTATAGTTCAAAATCAGTGACACTTACCGCATTGACAAGCACGCCTCACGGGAG
CTCCAAGCGGCGACTGAGATGTCCTAAATGCACAGCGACGGATTCGCGCTATTTAGAAAGAGAGAGCAAT
ATTTCAAGAATGCATGCGTCAATTTTACGCAGACTATCTTTCTAGGGTTAATCTAGCTGCATCAGGATCA
TATCGTCGGGTCTTTTTTCCGGCTCAGTCATCGCCCAAGCTGGCGCTATCTGGGCATCGGGGAGGAAGAA
GCCCGTGCCTTTTCCCGCGAGGTTGAAGCGGCATGGAAAGAGTTTGCCGAGGATGACTGCTGCTGCATTG
ACGTTGAGCGAAAACGCACGTTTACCATGATGATTCGGGAAGGTGTGGCCATGCACGCCTTTAACGGTGA
ACTGTTCGTTCAGGCCACCTGGGATACCAGTTCGTCGCGGCTTTTCCGGACACAGTTCCGGATGGTCAGC
CCGAAGCGCATCAGCAACCCGAACAATACCGGCGACAGCCGGAACTGCCGTGCCGGTGTGCAGATTAATG
ACAGCGGTGCGGCGCTGGGATATTACGTCAGCGAGGACGGGTATCCTGGCTGGATGCCGCAGAAATGGAC
ATGGATACCCCGTGAGTTACCCGGCGGGCGCGCTTGGCGTAATCATGGTCATAGCTGTTTCCTGTGTGAA
ATTGTTATCCGCTCACAATTCCACACAACATACGAGCCGGAAGCATAAAGTGTAAAGCCTGGGGTGCCTA
ATGAGTGAGCTAACTCACATTAATTGCGTTGCGCTCACTGCCCGCTTTCCAGTCGGGAAACCTGTCGTGC
CAGCTGCATTAATGAATCGGCCAACGCGCGGGGAGAGGCGGTTTGCGTATTGGGCGCTCTTCCGCTTCCT
CGCTCACTGACTCGCTGCGCTCGGTCGTTCGGCTGCGGCGAGCGGTATCAGCTCACTCAAAGGCGGTAAT
ACGGTTATCCACAGAATCAGGGGATAACGCAGGAAAGAACATGTGAGCAAAAGGCCAGCAAAAGGCCAGG
AACCGTAAAAAGGCCGCGTTGCTGGCGTTTTTCCATAGGCTCCGCCCCCCTGACGAGCATCACAAAAATC
GACGCTCAAGTCAGAGGTGGCGAAACCCGACAGGACTATAAAGATACCAGGCGTTTCCCCCTGGAAGCTC
CCTCGTGCGCTCTCCTGTTCCGACCCTGCCGCTTACCGGATACCTGTCCGCCTTTCTCCCTTCGGGAAGC
GTGGCGCTTTCTCATAGCTCACGCTGTAGGTATCTCAGTTCGGTGTAGGTCGTTCGCTCCAAGCTGGGCT
GTGTGCACGAACCCCCCGTTCAGCCCGACCGCTGCGCCTTATCCGGTAACTATCGTCTTGAGTCCAACCC
GGTAAGACACGACTTATCGCCACTGGCAGCAGCCACTGGTAACAGGATTAGCAGAGCGAGGTATGTAGGC
GGTGCTACAGAGTTCTTGAAGTGGTGGCCTAACTACGGCTACACTAGAAGAACAGTATTTGGTATCTGCG
CTCTGCTGAAGCCAGTTACCTTCGGAAAAAGAGTTGGTAGCTCTTGATCCGGCAAACAAACCACCGCTGG
TAGCGGTGGTTTTTTTGTTTGCAAGCAGCAGATTACGCGCAGAAAAAAAGGATCTCAAGAAGATCCTTTG
ATCTTTTCTACGGGGTCTGACGCTCAGTGGAACGAAAACTCACGTTAAGGGATTTTGGTCATGAGATTAT
CAAAAAGGATCTTCACCTAGATCCTTTTAAATTAAAAATGAAGTTTTAAATCAATCTAAAGTATATATGA
GTAAACTTGGTCTGACAGTTACCAATGCTTAATCAGTGAGGCACCTATCTCAGCGATCTGTCTATTTCGT
TCATCCATAGTTGCCTGACTCCCCGTCGTGTAGATAACTACGATACGGGAGGGCTTACCATCTGGCCCCA
GTGCTGCAATGATACCGCGAGACCCACGCTCACCGGCTCCAGATTTATCAGCAATAAACCAGCCAGCCGG
AAGGGCCGAGCGCAGAAGTGGTCCTGCAACTTTATCCGCCTCCATCCAGTCTATTAATTGTTGCCGGGAA
GCTAGAGTAAGTAGTTCGCCAGTTAATAGTTTGCGCAACGTTGTTGCCATTGCTACAGGCATCGTGGTGT
CACGCTCGTCGTTTGGTATGGCTTCATTCAGCTCCGGTTCCCAACGATCAAGGCGAGTTACATGATCCCC
CATGTTGTGCAAAAAAGCGGTTAGCTCCTTCGGTCCTCCGATCGTTGTCAGAAGTAAGTTGGCCGCAGTG
TTATCACTCATGGTTATGGCAGCACTGCATAATTCTCTTACTGTCATGCCATCCGTAAGATGCTTTTCTG
TGACTGGTGAGTACTCAACCAAGTCATTCTGAGAATAGTGTATGCGGCGACCGAGTTGCTCTTGCCCGGC
GTCAATACGGGATAATACCGCGCCACATAGCAGAACTTTAAAAGTGCTCATCATTGGAAAACGTTCTTCG
GGGCGAAAACTCTCAAGGATCTTACCGCTGTTGAGATCCAGTTCGATGTAACCCACTCGTGCACCCAACT
GATCTTCAGCATCTTTTACTTTCACCAGCGTTTCTGGGTGAGCAAAAACAGGAAGGCAAAATGCCGCAAA
AAAGGGAATAAGGGCGACACGGAAATGTTGAATACTCATACTCTTCCTTTTTCAATATTATTGAAGCATT
TATCAGGGTTATTGTCTCATGAGCGGATACATATTTGAATGTATTTAGAAAAATAAACAAATAGGGGTTC
CGCGCACATTTCCCCGAAAAGTGCCACCTAAATTGTAAGCGTTAATATTTTGTTAAAATTCGCGTTAAAT
TTTTGTTAAATCAGCTCATTTTTTAACCAATAGGCCGAAATCGGCAAAATCCCTTATAAATCAAAAGAAT
AGACCGAGATAGGGT
[37 nt withheld, positions 8766-8802]
AAAGAACGTGGACTCCAACGTCAAAGG
[49 nt withheld, positions 8830-8878]
T
[91 nt withheld, positions 8880-8970]
G
[124 nt withheld, positions 8972-9095]
CCCATTCGCCATTCAGGCTGCGCAACTGTTGGGAAGGGCGATCGGTGCGGGCCTCTTCGCTATTACGCCA
GCTGGCGAAAGGGGGATGTGCTGCAAGGCGATTAAGTTGGGTAACGCCAGGGTTTTCCCAGTCACGACGT
T
